>Addgene plasmid #185890 | pILAC3 | addgene full sequence | sequence record 370861 | Addgene NGS Result
ACTCACTCCATAATATTACATATAGATATAGGACAAGCCCGCATTTTCATACTGAAAGGTAAACTTCTAT
TATTATAGTGGTATCCAACGTTCACCGCTTCCAGCATAGCAGAAATTACGTGTTTTTGCATATGTTATGC
TGATCATTGTATGCTTACTACCATTTTTCTTTGCTTCGCCTTGCCTTCTTTGACGTTTTTTTGAAGCAAA
AAAAAAGTCAAGACAGATGTGCTTACAAAACCATGTAAGGCTCATTTTCAAAGAAGCTACTAATAGAAAG
AGAACAAAGCGTTTACGAGTCTGGAAAATCAATGGCTCCATCTGGTATGTGAACTGCAATATTAATAGCA
CGAGAAAATTGAGAGGAAGATAGATGGGAACTAGTAGAGTTGATATTGATGAGATACGAAAACCACACGT
AAATAAACTATCCGACGACAAGAATAGTGCATTAAGGACTTGATTAAGATATGGTGAGCAACGTAATTAT
CGGGCTCAACAGTTTATTAGCAATCGTTTTGATAGAAGCGTTGATGCTGTGGAAGTTGTTCTTTTTACTA
CCAACAGCCATTAACAAATCCATTAGAGTGTTCGTTCGTTTTTCTGCTCAGATTCAAGAAAATTATTCCA
TCCTCATTATACTTTTTTCTTCTATTTCGTGCTCCACGTCGAGGTATCAAGGAACATAGTTTAAACAAGC
TTGGCGTAATCATGGTCATAGCTGTTTCCTGTGTGAAATTGTTATCCGCTCACAATTCCACACAACATAC
GAGCCGGAAGCATAAAGTGTAAAGCCTGGGGTGCCTAATGAGTGAGCTAACTCACATTAATTGCGTTGCG
CTCACTGCCCGCTTTCCAGTCGGGAAACCTGTCGTGCCAGCTGCATTAATGAATCGGCCAACGCGCGGGG
AGAGGCGGTTTGCGTATTGGGCGCTCTTCCGCTTCCTCGCTCACTGACTCGCTGCGCTCGGTCGTTCGGC
TGCGGCGAGCGGTATCAGCTCACTCAAAGGCGGTAATACGGTTATCCACAGAATCAGGGGATAACGCAGG
AAAGAACATGTGAGCAAAAGGCCAGCAAAAGGCCAGGAACCGTAAAAAGGCCGCGTTGCTGGCGTTTTTC
CATAGGCTCCGCCCCCCTGACGAGCATCACAAAAATCGACGCTCAAGTCAGAGGTGGCGAAACCCGACAG
GACTATAAAGATACCAGGCGTTTCCCCCTGGAAGCTCCCTCGTGCGCTCTCCTGTTCCGACCCTGCCGCT
TACCGGATACCTGTCCGCCTTTCTCCCTTCGGGAAGCGTGGCGCTTTCTCATAGCTCACGCTGTAGGTAT
CTCAGTTCGGTGTAGGTCGTTCGCTCCAAGCTGGGCTGTGTGCACGAACCCCCCGTTCAGCCCGACCGCT
GCGCCTTATCCGGTAACTATCGTCTTGAGTCCAACCCGGTAAGACACGACTTATCGCCACTGGCAGCAGC
CACTGGTAACAGGATTAGCAGAGCGAGGTATGTAGGCGGTGCTACAGAGTTCTTGAAGTGGTGGCCTAAC
TACGGCTACACTAGAAGAACAGTATTTGGTATCTGCGCTCTGCTGAAGCCAGTTACCTTCGGAAAAAGAG
TTGGTAGCTCTTGATCCGGCAAACAAACCACCGCTGGTAGCGGTGGTTTTTTTGTTTGCAAGCAGCAGAT
TACGCGCAGAAAAAAAGGATCTCAAGAAGATCCTTTGATCTTTTCTACGGGGTCTGACGCTCAGTGGAAC
GAAAACTCACGTTAAGGGATTTTGGTCATGAGATTATCAAAAAGGATCTTCACCTAGATCCTTTTAAATT
AAAAATGAAGTTTTAAATCAATCTAAAGTATATATGAGTAAACTTGGTCTGACAGTTACCAATGCTTAAT
CAGTGAGGCACCTATCTCAGCGATCTGTCTATTTCGTTCATCCATAGTTGCCTGACTCCCCGTCGTGTAG
ATAACTACGATACGGGAGGGCTTACCATCTGGCCCCAGTGCTGCAATGATACCGCGAGACCCACGCTCAC
CGGCTCCAGATTTATCAGCAATAAACCAGCCAGCCGGAAGGGCCGAGCGCAGAAGTGGTCCTGCAACTTT
ATCCGCCTCCATCCAGTCTATTAATTGTTGCCGGGAAGCTAGAGTAAGTAGTTCGCCAGTTAATAGTTTG
CGCAACGTTGTTGCCATTGCTACAGGCATCGTGGTGTCACGCTCGTCGTTTGGTATGGCTTCATTCAGCT
CCGGTTCCCAACGATCAAGGCGAGTTACATGATCCCCCATGTTGTGCAAAAAAGCGGTTAGCTCCTTCGG
TCCTCCGATCGTTGTCAGAAGTAAGTTGGCCGCAGTGTTATCACTCATGGTTATGGCAGCACTGCATAAT
TCTCTTACTGTCATGCCATCCGTAAGATGCTTTTCTGTGACTGGTGAGTACTCAACCAAGTCATTCTGAG
AATAGTGTATGCGGCGACCGAGTTGCTCTTGCCCGGCGTCAATACGGGATAATACCGCGCCACATAGCAG
AACTTTAAAAGTGCTCATCATTGGAAAACGTTCTTCGGGGCGAAAACTCTCAAGGATCTTACCGCTGTTG
AGATCCAGTTCGATGTAACCCACTCGTGCACCCAACTGATCTTCAGCATCTTTTACTTTCACCAGCGTTT
CTGGGTGAGCAAAAACAGGAAGGCAAAATGCCGCAAAAAAGGGAATAAGGGCGACACGGAAATGTTGAAT
ACTCATACTCTTCCTTTTTCAATATTATTGAAGCATTTATCAGGGTTATTGTCTCATGAGCGGATACATA
TTTGAATGTATTTAGAAAAATAAACAAATAGGGGTTCCGCGCACATTTCCCCGAAAAGTGCCACCTGACG
TCTAAGAAACCATTATTATCATGACATTAACCTATAAAAATAGGCGTATCACGAGGCCCTTTCGTCTCGC
GCGTTTCGGTGATGACGGTGAAAACCTCTGACACATGCAGCTCCCGGAGACGGTCACAGCTTGTCTGTAA
GCGGATGCCGGGAGCAGACAAGCCCGTCAGGGCGCGTCAGCGGGTGTTGGCGGGTGTCGGGGCTGGCTTA
ACTATGCGGCATCAGAGCAGATTGTACTGAGAGTGCACCATATGCGGTGTGAAATACCGCACAGATGCGT
AAGGAGAAAATACCGCATCAGGCGCCATTCGCCATTCAGGCTGCGCAACTGTTGGGAAGGGCGATCGGTG
CGGGCCTCTTCGCTATTACGCCAGCTGGCGAAAGGGGGATGTGCTGCAAGGCGATTAAGTTGGGTAACGC
CAGGGTTTTCCCAGTCACGACGTTGTAAAACGACGGCCAGTGAATTCAGTTTAAACATGTACTAATCAGT
CTAACACCCCGGAGGAGGCTTATCATTACATATTCTTGTCTCGGCGTTCTTTAAGTTTCTTATCTTGTAT
GCCCGATATAGCAACCTTGTTGGTACCAATCTAACGGTTTCCGTACTTTGCAATGAAGAGATGAGGAGGC
ATGGGTCACTTATTTAATATGTACGGGTGTTTACATGGAGTTGCTTTCTTTTTTTGTCTCAGCAGTCATT
GTGCGCCAAAAAAAGAGAAAACCGTGAGCCGAAGTCCACGCTCTGGAGTTAGGCTCTCCCATTACGGAGA
GAAGCATTTCCTCAGCCTGGGAGCCCCGTTGGAACAGTCAGGCTAAACTGGGCCTTCCTACCCACTGCTT
GCTGTTTCTCACTGGACGCACAAGGGGATTTTCTTTCTACCTTCGGCTTGCCTCACTGCGTTGGGGCTTC
CCAATGCAACTTCGTTCGTATGCATACAATCTTTTAGATATTATCTTTTAAAATTATTTTAAAACAATTT
TAAATGTATCTCATATGCTTTTCTTCTGCTGTTGAAAAGGCTAAACAAAGAAGATCAATAAGATAAAGCG
GCCGCAAAATGTCTAAGAATATCGTTGTCCTACCGGGTGATCACGTCGGTAAAGAAGTTACTGACGAAGC
TATTAAGGTCTTGAATGCCATTGCTGAAGTCCGTCCAGAAATTAAGTTCAATTTCCAACATCACTTGATC
GGGGGTGCTGCCATCGATGCCACTGGCACTCCTTTACCAGATGAAGCTCTAGAAGCCTCTAAGAAAGCCG
ATGCTGTCTTACTAGGTGCTGTTGGTGGTCCAAAATGGGGTACGGGCGCAGTTAGACCAGAACAAGGTCT
ATTGAAGATCAGAAAGGAATTGGGTCTATACGCCAACTTGAGACCATGTAACTTTGCTTCTGATTCTTTA
CTAGATCTTTCTCCTTTGAAGCCTGAATATGCAAAGGGTACCGATTTCGTCGTCGTTAGAGAATTGGTTG
GTGGTATCTACTTTGGTGAAAGAAAAGAAGATGAAGGTGACGGAGTTGCTTGGGACTCTGAGAAATACAG
TGTTCCTGAAGTTCAAAGAATTACAAGAATGGCTGCTTTCTTGGCATTGCAACAAAACCCACCATTACCA
ATCTGGTCTCTTGACAAGGCTAACGTGCTTGCCTCTTCCAGATTGTGGAGAAAGACTGTTGAAGAAACCA
TCAAGACTGAGTTCCCACAATTAACTGTTCAGCACCAATTGATCGACTCTGCTGCTATGATTTTGGTTAA
ATCACCAACTAAGCTAAACGGTGTTGTTATTACCAACAACATGTTTGGTGATATTATCTCCGATGAAGCC
TCTGTTATTCCAGGTTCTTTGGGTTTATTACCTTCTGCATCTCTAGCTTCCCTACCTGACACTAACAAGG
CATTCGGTTTGTACGAACCATGTCATGGTTCTGCCCCAGATTTACCAGCAAACAAGGTTAACCCAATTGC
TACCATCTTATCTGCAGCTATGATGTTGAAGTTATCCTTGGATTTGGTTGAAGAAGGTAGGGCTCTTGAA
GAAGCTGTTAGAAATGTCTTGGATGCAGGTGTCAGAACCGGTGACCTTGGTGGTTCTAACTCTACCACTG
AGGTTGGCGATGCTATCGCCAAGGCTGTCAAGGAAATCTTGGCTTAAAGAGTCTTTTGTAACGACCCCGT
CTCCACCAACTTGGTATGCTTGAAATCTCAAGGCCATTACACATTCAGTTATGTGAACGAAAGGTCTTTA
TTTAACGTAGCATAAACTAAATAATACAGGTTCCGGTTAGCCTGCGGGCCCAAAGCTAGCTCTAATTGGT
TTAATTAATAAATTTAATATTATTTTTAAATTTTTCTTTAAATATACAATAAATCTTTCATAACATGTTA
AATTCATGATTAAGCGTAAATAAAGTGTAGTGGCAGAGTGCACGGGGTTTCCTGTGCCTTACAAAGTAGG
TACCAATTTGCGTATTGCAGCGAGGGTTCCGGTTACTATTTATAATTACGTGTTAGTGTACTGTGATTTT
ATTGAGGCTATAACAAGAAAAGGATCTGTGAAGGTTTTGAGAGAATGAGGCGAAAACACAGGGTTATTTT
CATCAGCAACGCCGCTGTTTCAGCGGCACCCTGCCCTTTTCTTTTCGCAAGATGAGAGTAAAGAGTTGTA
CATCAGGTAAGAATGTTATTATTTAAATTCGAAGTGATAAATTCTTTTCATGATGAATCACTCGCTTATA
TGGGGTAGAATATATATATATGTGTGTGTGTGTGTGTGTTTGTGTATGTAGGGATGGTGCGCGTTTGTTG
TGTGACATTTGCTACTCATTCTTTTCCTTTTCCTACGACTGGCTTAACGGGAATATTATCAATTTGCTGC
ATTCTTATGCTTCGGTCCGATGCTCAAGCTTAACTTCTTCGTGAGGAAGGAAAGTGTTGTCTCCTACTTT
TTTCAAATTTTCGAATTGTATTTATATTTATTTAGTACTTCTTGAGTTTACATATCCTTCGTAAAAATGC
AACTTTTGTCGAAAAACACTTCCAAAAAAAAATAATAATGAATTTATGAAGCATACTAACGAGCGAGCAC
ATCGCTGAGGTATCATTACTTCATGAGATAAATTAACTGGCCGCACGCCACAGAAACCTCAGAATAAGCT
AAAGGGTAATATAATAAAGCCCTTCGATTCAATAATAGCATTACCCAAGAGGCATAGCGGCAAACTAAGT
TGACAACACAAAATCAAATCGCTTCATTTTTATTTTATTAATGATATTTTATTAGAGAGGAAATTATGTA
ATATCTAGATATTAAATATAAAGTAGATCTCTGTCTAAAATATTCTTAACAAAATCTTATATTCGAAAGG
ATGACGGTCCAATCAAAGGATTGTATAAGAGAAATTAGTTTTCGAAATCAATTTTTACTTGACCTGAACT
TAACGATTTGCTCTCAATCCGCTTATCAGAAAGCAAGAACACCAACGGATCGAGCGATCACGGCCCCAAT
CAACAACACCAAAAGGTATACCCATCTCTCCAAATCCATGAACTTCAGCTGGACCTGAGAATCGATACCC
GTTCCATTTGATTTGAGAGGTTTTCCATATGGTACGGAGAGTGACATATTGGGATCTGGAGCTGGGGATC
GGTCAAAGGATTCGAGAACTTGGTTGGCAGTTAACTTGGCTCCAGCCAAGACGATGGGAACCCCAGTTCC
GGGATGAGTCGAAGCCCCGACAAAGAACAACTTGTCATACTTGGGATGTCTGGTGCTCGGCCTGAAACCA
AGAACTTGCATAAAGTTGTGAGCCAGTCCCAAGATGCTTCCGTCCTTGAGGTTAAATTCTTTCTCCCAAG
AGGGAGCATCGTGAACCTTCTCTGCCACAATCATTTTTTCAAAGTCGGGAAGTCCAAGCTTGGCGGAAAG
CGTTTGGATCACAAACTTCCTTGCCCGAGCAACAAGCTTGTTGTAATCTTGAGGGTTCGAAGCGTCGATA
TGGCCACACGGCACAAGAATGACGATAGCATCTTTGCCTTCGGGAGCGGCAGAAGGATCGATTCGCGAGG
GAACGTTCACGTAAAAGGAAGGATCGGCTGGGAGACCCAACTCCTCGAAGATTGTGTCGAATGATCCCTT
GAAGTCCTCGGCCAAGAAGATATTGTGTCCGCCCAGACCGTCCACGATTCGGTCCATGCTCCAGTAGAAG
CTCAAACTACTGCAACTTCCCTTGAGCTTCTTTCCACCAACTAAGTCAGCCCACCAACTTCTCTTGACTT
CACCCAGTTGGCCAATCTTGTTTCTGGCATCGTCAGGAATCAAGTGCTCGGAGGCGTAAACGAGGTCAGC
ATTGACAATCACAACATCGGCGTGATGTTCCTCGCCGGATTCAAGTCGAACACCAGTCGCTCGGTCCTTG
GCAGGAGAGAGAAGAACCTGGGAAACTGGAGCGTTGAAATTGAACTTGGCTGAGGGATTGTTGCGCTTGA
CGATCTGAAGAAGAGTATTAGGAACCTGCCAAAAGCCTCCTCTCGGATACCAGATGCCCTCGGTCAATTC
GGTGTATTGGAGCAAGGAATATGTTCCGGGCGCACTGTATGGGCTTTGACCCATGTACATCACTGCAAAC
GAGAAGACTCTTCGTAATCTGTCGGTCTTGAAATATCGACAAACTCTTGTCCAGATAGACTCGAAGGGGT
GAAGAGCCAGGATTTGGCCAATGAACTGTAGCCGTAAGAATGCTGCGAAGCCAGGGAAGTTCTTCTGCAG
GACGTGAACGACAGCAAGCTCGTAATGTCTGTGGGCTTCTTGGATAAACGACAAGAACCGATCAAATCCA
TCTTTGCCTTCAAAACGCTCGACTTCCCGCTTGAGCAACGCCATGTCGGTTGAAAAAGTGAAAGTCTCTT
CATCGTGGAAGTGGCAAACATAGTTGGGTTCACACTTGATGAGATCGACCCAATCTTCCATCTTCTCCCC
CAAATCTTCGAATGTCTGCTTGAAGAGATCTGGCAAGAGCAGCAAACTGGGCCCCTGATCGAATCGATAA
CCATCTCGCTCGATTAAAGAGCATCGACCTCCGGAGTAGTCGTTCTTCTCGAACACCGTGACCTGGAAAC
CTTCTTTAGCAAGACGAGCGGCAGTGGCGATTCCACCGATACCACATCCCACGATGATAGCTGTGGGTTT
ATCCTGATCTTGTTCTTTTCCCATTGTAAATGTGTGTATATATTATATTATAGTATTGTTGATATTATAG
TTCTTATTGATAGATGAGGGAGATGTAGATGGAAAGAGAAGAAGTGGTTTCTAGCTTATATTCAGCCGAA
TGGCTAGAGTTTATATATGTCTGCAAGCCCCGTAATTCCTCCACATTTTACTCCGCATCACATCCCTCCT
CAGAACAATAGTTGCCTGGTGCGTTGCGCATGTTTGAAAGTGTACAAACACTTAACCTTCCAGTAGGAGC
TTAATCCACATTATTTATTTTTTAGCGTAGAGAATGGCTTAACTAACCTCGGCTCGGAGTGGTCCTCTCC
GACTCGGTGCCCTGCAGCGATATCATCACAGGCACGCAGGCCCCTGAACGGCACAGACCACGCCGCACGG
ACGAGTGAATGCCGGTGCCTGCTGGTGCCGCCCCTTCCCTGTTTTCTGGGCGGGAAGTGCTCAGGGGGTG
ATTTCGGATGCACGTGACCTCGAGGCGACTTTTTGGCGACAAAAGGACTATAATCATATATTCGGCCGTC
CAAGGCCCGATCCTTAATGTGTTATTGCAGGATATATGCTGCAATTCATTGGAGTTAGGTATGAATCTGC
TGGCTAAAAATCGGGTGTGCGGCTGCTTGGAGTTTTTCAGCCTGTGTTCCGGCATTTTGGTGATCTGGAT
CTTGTAATCTCCTGTTCTCTGTGGGCTAGCGCAAATTAAAGCCTTCGAGCGTCCCAAAACCTTCTCAAGC
AAGGTTTTCAGTATAATGTTACATGCGTACACGCGTCTGTACAGAAAAAAAAGAAAAATTTGAAATATAA
ATAACGTTCTTAATACTAACATAACTATAAAAAAATAAATAGGGACCTAGACTTCAGGTTGTCTAACTCC
TTCCTTTTCGGTTAGAGCGGATGTGGGGGGAGGGCGTGAATGTAAGCGTGACATAACTAATTACATGACT
CGAGGTCGACTTACTGCCCTTCCCATCCGCTCATGACCACACTCAAGACTTTCCGTACTCTCCTCCATCC
GGCAACTGTCCTTCTCTCTCCGACGTCTCCTTTCCAAACGACTTTGATCTCTCGGCCGATCAGTAGGTAG
CTCGCGCAAGCCGCTCGCATTCCCGCTTGAACCTCGGTAGGAAGTCGGTCAATTCCCTTATAAGAATGTT
TGGCAAGATCCTCTGCGTAGGCGACTAATGGAAGCGAGTACGTCTTCCATTCGAACCGGAAGCTTTCTGA
GGCGTTTGAAGATGGTAATGTGGACGAAGGAGATAGACTGAGGAGTTTGTCGAAATCTTGAGGCCGAGGT
TCCGTCCAATCAGTCGGGATCGCAAGCTTTGATTCATCCCGAAGACCAAAGAATGAGAGTGGTAGGTAAA
ATCTCCCTTCTGTTGCGTCCCCTTTAATGTCCCTAGCAATGTTCACCAACTGAAGGGCAGTTCCCATCTC
TCGGCTTGCCACTAACACAGCTTCTCTTTCTTCTATGGTGGCAGGGACCTGACTTGGTGCACTTGCCCAA
GAGACATAGACCAATAGCTCGGCGACTGAGCCTGCTACACATAGACCATAGTCCAGCAAGTCAGCTGTGG
TCTCGATAGGCGTCTTCCGAGCCTGGACTGCCTCTGTCGATAAGGGAAAGATAAGATCAGTGGTGTATCC
TCTAAGGAGTTCGTCGAGTGGGTATCGAGGGATCAGCCCTTGCAACTTAGCGAGCAACCTGAAGGCGAAA
TGGTATTGAACGGGAACCCTTTCGGTAAGGAATTGAACGAGCTCGGCAGGCGAGAGCGAAGGAGGAGGCG
GGAGGGGATACATTCCCGTGGGTCGGGAAGGGTGCGAAGGAGGAAGTAAAGGCGAAGAAAGGATCTTGTC
AGGTTGCGAAGGGTGTAGCGGGGGCCCAAATAGTAGGGTAAGAAAATCGGAGACCATGTCAATTGTGGCA
TGCGGGTTGGAAGATACTTCAGGAGAGTCGATAAGATCATCAGTCACCCGGCAGAATGCGTATAGTCCAA
CCAGCCTCTCCCTAACTTCGCTAGGAAATCCAGCCGAGGCAACAAAAAAGCTCCGGCTCTTTTTCTCCAA
CAACTTGACTGCCAGTTCCAAGTCACGTTTTGGCTGAGAAGAGTATGGTCGGCTGCTAAAAAACAGGGAG
AGCACAGGCGGTGTAATGAGGGGAAATGAAGATGGCATCTTTTTGTTGCCATAAATAGTTCGACCGTGTA
GCAGGTATAGGGCCTGAGTATGATCGCAGGCAGACAGACCCAGAACAATCATTAGATTCGTCAGTAAGAA
GAACATAGCTTCCTCAATGGGTAGTACACCTCCAAGCCTCCACCCTACAATCTTCTCATCGTTGATCGAC
CAAGAGTCTTGACCGACAGCAACATAATCTACCCAAATCAGATACACCGTCGGGATCATGATTGTTGCAA
TAGTTGACTTTGCTCGGCCACTTTTCCAATCGAAAGCATATTCGCCTGATAATGCTGCCAAGAGCATGGT
AGGTGGGGTGATGAGTAAGGAGAGTGCCCGCATGTAGAAGTAGTGATCTGTCACGAGCGGGTCGGGCGAT
GGGCTGGGGTGAGCGGTAAATAGGTAGATAATGGGCAGAGGGATGAGCGCCTTGAGCGCGAGAGAAAGGG
CGGACGATCTAGTCTTGGGAAGCGCGAGAGATGGGAGAAGGTGCCTAGTTGCCAAGACGTAGACCAAGCC
GGTGATTACGGTTTGAATGACAAAGAAAGCGTACTTTTCATATGGAACATCTAGAAACGTTCCAAACACG
CCTTGGCCACTCTCCGCTGATGGATATGTCCATGCGCCATTTCTGATGATCCATGAGTCCCATGGTGTGG
TTGCACTAAACGCAATAAATACGAGGATCGATATTTTGTAGATGTCAAATTTTGTCAAAATCGGGGAAGT
GAGCAGGCCGAGAAGACCAAGAATTGGGAGAGTATAGATCAGATGGATCTGGTAATATGCGAGAGCCGTC
ATTGTAAAAAACTTTTTTTATTATACTATTTTCTATTGTTTAATAGTCGTTGTTCTTGTGGATATATGAA
CAAGTAATCAAAAAAGTTATCACAAATGAACTCAGATATATTTCAGCCGAATGGCTAGAGTTTATATATG
TCTGTCTAACCCACACTTTTTCCGCATTTTATTCCTCAACTCATCCCTCCCTTGAACAACGACTGCTAAC
AACGTCTCACTCTAAAATCTTTACACGTTTAGCTTTACAGGAGGAGCATAATTGACTTTTGTTCCTATTT
CAAGTTGGGAAGGGCTTACTTTAGCATTAGCTCGGAGTGGTCCACCCCGGAACTATGGCCTGCGGAAATA
CTCTCACAGGCACATGGCCCCTGAACTGCGGGGAGTGTGCCGCACGGAAGAGTGAGCGCCGGTGCCTACC
GGAAGAACCCCTTCCTCAGTATTTGAGCACGTGACTCGAATGCTGGCCGCAAAAAAGAAAAAAGAATGTA
ATCCGGTTGAGCCGCCCCGGAAGACGCTTTTCCGGTAGTTAATTCTTTATACATTACTGGAACAGATTCT
GCTCCGTTTAATTAGACTTGGATGCAAGGTTGCCTGTGATAGCTTTAGTGGGTCTATTCTACGGCCTTCT
AATGGCACCGTTATGACCTGGATCTGGTACGTCTGTACGATTAGCGGGGCAAGTTCAAATAAAATTGGTT
TAACTAGTGCGTTCAAACCAGATTTTGTATCTGATCCAAAGAAAAAACAGATGAAACTGGAGGAAATCAA
GAAAAAAACAAAAGAGGCCAAAAGAAGAGCAATGAAAAAAAAATAAAAGCTCACTGAAAAAAAAAAGAGA
TATTGTTACTATTATTATTATTACTGTCATTAATACTATACTAATAAAGAAAAGGAAAATACGCATAATA
ATATTTAATTAACAATAATATAACATATATATATATATATATATATGTATGTACTACCATGTAATTTCAA
AGACTTTCAAAAGAAGTTATACGTCAATTCTCGTGTACAAATCAGTCAAACTGTAATTCATTCGTACTGA
TAAGCCAAATTTCTACCTAGTATTCATATGAAGATTTGAAAAACTATGATAAAAAACGAACAATATCATT
ACTATTTGCTTCTCTTGTAAACTTTGTTCAAAAACGCAGTTAAGACGTCGGCTTTGAAGCCACGAGACTC
GTCGACTTGGGAGATCTTGGCCTTCAAATCCTTGGCAACAGACTCTTCATATTCGTGGTATAACTGGTCG
ATTTTCAAGTCATTGAAAATCTTTTTGCATTTGGCTTCTGCGACTGAGTCCTTCTTACCGTAATTTTCGT
CTAAAGTCTTTCTTTGTTCTGCGGAAGCAAGTTCTAATGCCTTGTTGATTACCCAAGAACATTTGTTATC
TTGGATATCTGTACCGATCTTACCGATCTGTTCTGGGGTACCGAAGCAGTCTAAGTAGTCATCTTGAATT
TGGAAATATTCACCCAATGGAATCAAGACATCTCTGGCTTGTTTCAAATCCTTTTCATCTGTGATACCGG
CAACGTACATAGCCAATGCGACAGGCAAGTAGAAAGAATAGTAAGCAGTCTTGAAAGTAACTATGAAGGA
GTGCTTCTTTAGGGAGAACTTACTCAAGTCGACTTTGTCTTCAGGTGCAGTGATTAAGTCCATCAATTGG
CCCAATTCGGTTTGGAAGGTGACTTCATGGAACAATTCGGTGATATCTATGTAGTATTTTTCGTTTCTGA
AGTGAGATTTCAAAAGCTTGTAGATAGCAGCCTCTAACATGAATGCGTCATTGATGGCAATTTCCCCAAC
TTCAGGAACCTTGTACCAACATGGTTGGCCTCTTCTGGTAATGGACTTGTCCATCATATCATCGGCGACC
AAACAGTAAGCCTGCAACAACTCAATGCACCAACCTAGAATAGCAACCTTTTCGTATTCTTCTTGCCCCA
ATTGTTCAACGGTCTTGTTGGAGAGAATAGCATACGTGTCCACAACGGACAAACCTCTATTTAACTTACC
GCCTGGAGTGTTGTAGTTCAATGAGTGGGCATACCAGTCACATGCTTCCTTAGGCATACCGTAAGCCAAA
AGCGATGCGTTCAATTCCTCTACTAATTTAGGGAAAACGTTCAAGAATCTCTCTCTCCTAATTTCTTTTT
CTGAAGCCATTTTGCTAGCTATAGTTTTTTCTCCTTGACGTTAAAGTATAGAGGTATATTAACAATTTTT
TGTTGATACTTTTATGACATTTGAATAAGAAGTAATACAAACCGAAAATGTTGAAAGTATTAGTTAAAGT
GGTTATGCAGCTTTTGCATTTATATATCTGTTAATAGATCAAAAATCATCGCTTCGCTGATTAATTACCC
CAGAAATAAGGCTAAAAAACTAATCGCATTATTATCCTATGGTTGTTAATTTGATTCGTTGATTTGAAGG
TTTGTGGGGCCAGGTTACTGCCAATTTTTCCTCTTCATAACCATAAAAGCTAGTATTGTAGAATCTTTAT
TGTTCGGAGCAGTGCGGCGCGAGGCACATCTGCGTTTCAGGAACGCGACCGGTGAAGACCAGGACGCACG
GAGGAGAGTCTTCCGTCGGAGGGCTGTCGCCCGCTCGGCGGCTTCTAATCCGTACTTCAATATAGCAATG
AGCAGTTAAGCGTATTACTGAAAGTTCCAAAGAGAAGGTTTTTTTAGGCTAAGATAATGGGGCTCTTTAC
ATTTCCACAACATATAAGTAAGATTAGATATGGATATGTATATGGTGGTATTGCCATGTAATATGATTAT
TAAACTTCTTTGCGTCCATCCAAAAAAAAAGTAAGAATTTTTGAAAATTCAATATAAGGATCCCCCGGGA
ATCTCGGTCGTAATGATTTGCATGCCCGCCATCTCT
Features (pLannotate 1.2.2; 17 found; start..end, strand, type, name):
    737..759     -  protein_bind   lac operator (fragment): The lac repressor binds to the lac operator to inhibit transcription in E. coli. This inhibition can be relieved by adding lactose or isopropyl-β-D-thiogalactopyranoside (IPTG). lac repressor encoded by lacI
    763..793     -  promoter       lac promoter: promoter for the E. coli lac operon
    808..829     -  protein_bind   CAP binding site: CAP binding activates transcription in the presence of cAMP. E. coli catabolite activator protein
    842..934     -  CDS            lacI (fragment): lac repressor; lacI; The lac repressor binds to the lac operator to inhibit transcription in E. coli. This inhibition can be relieved by adding lactose or isopropyl-β-D-thiogalactopyranoside (IPTG).
   1117..1705    -  rep_origin     ori: high-copy-number ColE1/pMB1/pBR322/pUC origin of replication
   1876..2736    -  CDS            AmpR: β-lactamase; bla; confers resistance to ampicillin, carbenicillin, and related antibiotics
   2737..2841    -  promoter       AmpR promoter: bla
   2936..2971    +  CDS            rop (fragment): Rop protein, which maintains plasmids at low copy number; rop
   3073..3172    +  misc_feature   bom (fragment): basis of mobility region from pBR322
   3178..3335    -  CDS            lacZα (fragment): LacZα fragment of β-galactosidase; lacZ fragment
   3935..5014    +  CDS            LEU2: LEU3_YEAST - Experimental evidence at protein level: Swiss-Prot protein existence level 1. Catalyzes the oxidation of 3-carboxy-2-hydroxy-4- methylpentanoate (3-isopropylmalate) to 3-carboxy-4-methyl-2- oxopentanoate. The product decarboxylates to 4-methyl-2 oxopentanoate. From Saccharomyces cerevisiae (strain ATCC 204508 / S288c) (Baker's yeast).
   6521..8044    -  CDS            al-1 (fragment): CRTI_NEUCR - Experimental evidence at protein level: Swiss-Prot protein existence level 1. Phytoene desaturase involved in the carotenoid biosynthesis pathway. Converts phytoene into 3,4-didehydrolycopene via the intermediary of phytofluene, zeta-carotene, neurosporene and lycopene, by introducing up to five double bonds into phytoene. From Neurospora crassa (strain ATCC 24698 / 74-OR23-1A / CBS 708.71 / DSM 1257 / FGSC 987).
   8781..9028    -  terminator     CYC1 terminator: S. cerevisiae CYC1; transcription terminator for CYC1
   9044..11062   -  CDS            crtYB: LCPS_PHARH - Also known as pbs. Experimental evidence at transcript level: Swiss-Prot protein existence level 2. Bifunctional enzyme that catalyzes the reactions from geranylgeranyl diphosphate to phytoene (phytoene synthase) and lycopene to beta-carotene via the intermediate gamma-carotene (lycopene cyclase). The cyclase preferentially catalyzes the symmetric cyclization of both ends of the substrate to produce dicyclic carotenoids. Beta-carotene is further processed to the acidic carotenoid astaxanthin. From Phaffia rhodozyma (Yeast) (Xanthophyllomyces dendrorhous).
  11769..11873   +  CDS            UME6 (fragment): UME6_YEAST - Also known as CAR80, CARGR1, NIM2, RIM16. Experimental evidence at protein level: Swiss-Prot protein existence level 1. Component of the RPD3C(L) histone deacetylase complex (HDAC) responsible for the deacetylation of lysine residues on the N-terminal part of the core histones (H2A, H2B, H3 and H4). Histone deacetylation gives a tag for epigenetic repression and plays an important role in transcriptional regulation, cell cycle progression and developmental events. Binds to the URS1 site (5'-AGCCGCCGA-3') and recruits the RPD3 histone deacetylase complex to the promoters to negativ
  12185..13240   -  CDS            ERG20: FPPS_YEAST - Also known as BOT3, FDS1, FPP1. Experimental evidence at protein level: Swiss-Prot protein existence level 1. Catalyzes the sequential condensation of isopentenyl pyrophosphate with the allylic pyrophosphates, dimethylallyl pyrophosphate, and then with the resultant geranylpyrophosphate to the ultimate product farnesyl pyrophosphate. From Saccharomyces cerevisiae (strain ATCC 204508 / S288c) (Baker's yeast).
  13254..13906   -  promoter       GAL1,10 promoter: GAL1 and GAL10 genes of S. cerevisiae; divergent inducible promoter, regulated by Gal4
