[The description below was written by a language model from this plasmid's Addgene catalogue record and pLannotate feature annotations shown in this document.]
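Description:
pILAC3 is a pUC19-based yeast integration and expression plasmid of about 14 kb, built by Gibson assembly for Saccharomyces cerevisiae. In E. coli it is propagated as a high-copy plasmid through the ColE1/pUC origin and selected with ampicillin (AmpR/bla). Remnants of the pUC19 lac promoter/operator and lacZα region are also annotated. The record gives its purpose as in vivo gene amplification (the HamAmp system) of a lycopene synthetic module at the RPL25 locus.

According to the depositor's map, the yeast cassette is bounded by homology arms from RPL25: its promoter (Arm 1), its terminator (Arm 3) and a partial RPL25 coding region placed downstream of the BTS1 promoter (Arm 2). The RPL25 promoter arm drives a Kluyveromyces lactis LEU2 marker with its own terminator, giving leucine prototrophy selection. This is followed by ARS305, a yeast replication origin. The payload is three galactose-regulated expression units. The GAL1 promoter drives ERG20 F96C with the EBS1 terminator. A GAL2 promoter labelled Sk drives Xanthophyllomyces dendrorhous CrtYB E83K with the CYC1 terminator, and a GAL2 promoter labelled Se drives X. dendrorhous CrtI with the RPL41B terminator. ERG20 is natively a farnesyl pyrophosphate synthase, CrtYB a bifunctional phytoene synthase/lycopene cyclase and CrtI a phytoene desaturase. The record does not state what the two point mutations do.

The automated feature table agrees with this layout, detecting LEU2, ERG20, crtYB, the CYC1 terminator and the GAL1,10 promoter. It labels CrtI by homology to Neurospora al-1. The short UME6, lacI and rop fragment hits are probably incidental matches. The arms, ARS305 and the GAL2 promoters are not annotated.
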