Addgene plasmid #185890: pILAC3
Purpose: In vivo gene amplification (HamAmp) of lycopene synthetic module at RPL25 locus
Depositing lab: Claudia Vickers. Depositing organization: University of Queensland. Publication: An in vivo gene amplification system for high level expression in Saccharomyces cerevisiae. Peng B, Esquirol L, Lu Z, Shen Q, Cheah LC, Howard CB, Scott C, Trau M, Dumsday G, Vickers CE. Nat Commun. 2022 May 24;13(1):2895. doi: 10.1038/s41467-022-30529-8. PubMed 35610221.
Backbone
  Vector backbone: pUC19
  Vector type: Yeast Expression
Growth in bacteria
  Bacterial resistance: Ampicillin, 100 μg/mL
  Growth temperature: 37°C
  Growth strain: DH5alpha
  Copy number: High Copy
Gene/Insert
  Gene/Insert name: see comments
  Species: Synthetic
  Mutation: ERG20 F96C; Xd.CRtYB E83K
  Cloning method: Gibson Cloning
Terms and licenses: Academic/Nonprofit Terms; Industry Terms: Not Available to Industry
Depositor comments: PRPL25(Arm 1)> Kl.LEU2>TKl.LEU2- TRPL25(Arm 3)- ARS305- PGAL1>ERG20F96C>TEBS1-PSk.GAL2>Xd.CRtYBE83K>TCYC1-PSe.GAL2>XdCrtI>TRPL41B-PBTS1> RPL25(partial; Arm2)
How to cite: pILAC3 was a gift from Claudia Vickers (Addgene plasmid # 185890 ; http://n2t.net/addgene:185890 ; RRID:Addgene_185890)
